Addgene plasmid #14828: pRK Smad3NL Flag
Depositing lab: Rik Derynck. Depositing organization: University of California, San Francisco (UCSF). Publication: The tumor suppressor Smad4/DPC 4 as a central mediator of Smad function. Zhang Y, Musci T, Derynck R. Curr Biol. 1997 Apr 1. 7(4):270-6. 10.1016/S0960-9822(06)00123-0 PubMed 9094310.
Backbone
  Vector backbone: pRK5
  Backbone manufacturer: Genentech
  Backbone size w/o insert (bp): 4700
  Vector type: Mammalian Expression
Growth in bacteria
  Bacterial resistance: Ampicillin, 100 μg/mL
  Growth temperature: 37°C
  Growth strain: DH5alpha
  Copy number: High Copy
Gene/Insert
  Gene/Insert name: Smad3 NL (alt name: Smad3)
  Species: H. sapiens (human)
  Insert size (bp): 630
  Mutation: amino acids 1-210
  Entrez Gene: SMAD3 (a.k.a. HSPC193, HsT17436, JV15-2, LDS1C, LDS3, MADH3, hMAD-3, hSMAD3, mad3)
  Tag / fusion protein: Flag (C terminal on backbone)
  Cloning method: Restriction Enzyme; 5′ cloning site BamHI (not destroyed); 3′ cloning site SalI (not destroyed)
  Sequencing primers: 5′ SP6
Terms and licenses: Academic/Nonprofit Terms; Industry Terms: Not Available to Industry
Depositor comments: See Author's map for cloning details.
How to cite: pRK Smad3NL Flag was a gift from Rik Derynck (Addgene plasmid # 14828 ; http://n2t.net/addgene:14828 ; RRID:Addgene_14828)
