[The description below was written by a language model from this plasmid's Addgene catalogue record.]
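Description:
pRK Smad3NL Flag is a mammalian expression plasmid built on the pRK5 backbone (about 4.7 kb without insert). It is propagated in E. coli as a high-copy plasmid under ampicillin selection. The record lists no mammalian selection marker and does not name the promoter or the replication origin. pRK5-family vectors are generally known for CMV promoter-driven transient expression, but that is not stated here and no feature table is available to confirm it.

The insert is a roughly 630 bp fragment of human SMAD3 encoding amino acids 1–210, cloned between BamHI and SalI sites that both remain intact. The "NL" designation presumably refers to the N-terminal domain plus the linker region. This would mean the truncated protein lacks the C-terminal MH2 domain, which in full-length Smad3 mediates receptor-dependent phosphorylation and association with partner Smads. A Flag epitope supplied by the backbone is fused to the C terminus, so the fragment can be detected or immunoprecipitated with anti-Flag antibodies. An SP6 primer site upstream of the insert is recorded for sequencing from the 5′ side.

The plasmid comes from work on Smad4/DPC4 as a central mediator of Smad function in TGF-β family signalling. A tagged deletion construct like this is typically used in transfected mammalian cells to map which Smad3 domains are needed for protein–protein interactions and signalling activity, alongside full-length and other truncated forms. The depositor refers users to the author's map for cloning details beyond those recorded here.
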