>Addgene plasmid #14828 | pRK Smad3NL Flag | addgene partial sequence | sequence record 21391 | 14828 with SP6
GGTGTCCNCTCCCAGGTCCAACTGCACCTCGGTTCTATCGATTGAATTCCCCGGGATCCATGTCGTCCAT
CCTGCCTTTCACTCCCCCGATCGTGAAGCGCCTGCTGGGCTGGAAGAAGGGCGAGCAGAACGGGCAGGAG
GAGAAATGGTGCGAGAAGGCGGTCAAGAGCCTGGTCAAGAAACTCAAGAAGACGGGGCAGCTGGACGAGC
TGGAGAAGGCCATCACCACGCAGAACGTCAACACCAAGTGCATCACCATCCCCAGGTCCCTGGATGGCCG
GTTGCAGGTGTCCCATCGGAAGGGGCTCCCTCATGTCATCTACTGCCGCCTGTGGCGATGGCCAGACCTG
CACAGCCACCACGAGCTGCGGGCCATGGAGCTGTGTGAGTTCGCCTTCAATATGAAGAAGGACGAGGTCT
GCGTGAATCCCTACCACTACCAGAGAGTAGAGACACCAGTTCTACCTCCTGTGTTGGTGCCACGCCACAC
AGAGATCCCGGCCGAGTTCCCCCCACTGGACGACTACAGCCATTCCATCCCCGAAAACACTAACTTCCCC
GCAGGCATCGAGCCCCAGAGCAATATTCCAGAGACCCCACCCCCTGGCTACCTGAGTGAAGATGGAGAAA
CCAGTGACCACCAGATGAACCACAGCATGGACGCANGTTCTCCAAACCTATCCCCGAATCCGGTCGACAT
GGACTACAAGGACGACGACGANNGTGATAAGCTTGGCCGCCATGGNCCAACTTGTTTATTGCAGCTTATA
ATGGNTACAAATAAAGCAA
